Addgene plasmid #41271: TAL3097
Depositing lab: Keith Joung. Depositing organization: Massachusetts General Hospital. Publication: Targeted gene disruption in somatic zebrafish cells using engineered TALENs. Sander JD, Cade L, Khayter C, Reyon D, Peterson RT, Joung JK, Yeh JR. Nat Biotechnol. 2011 Aug 5;29(8):697-8. doi: 10.1038/nbt.1934. PubMed 21822241.
Backbone
  Vector backbone: JDS78
  Backbone manufacturer: Addgene plasmid #32290
  Backbone size w/o insert (bp): 6447
  Vector type: Mammalian Expression ; T7
Growth in bacteria
  Bacterial resistance: Ampicillin, 100 μg/mL
  Growth temperature: 37°C
  Growth strain: XL1 Blue
  Copy number: High Copy
Gene/Insert
  Gene/Insert name: ZebrafishCommunity-hnrnpk-Right (alt name: hnrnpk)
  Species: D. rerio (zebrafish)
  Insert size (bp): 1640
  Entrez Gene: hnrnpk (a.k.a. hnrpk, wu:fb37h02, wu:fi34c04, zgc:66162)
  Promoter: CMV
  Tag / fusion protein: 3X Flag (N terminal on backbone); WT FOKI (C terminal on backbone)
  Cloning method: Restriction Enzyme; 5′ cloning site N/A (destroyed during cloning); 3′ cloning site N/A (destroyed during cloning)
  Sequencing primers: 5′ CMV-F; 3′ BGH-rev
Terms and licenses: Academic/Nonprofit Terms; Industry Terms: Not Available to Industry
Depositor comments: Target binding site: TCCATTTATGTAGATTTT It is strongly recommended that users perform a diagnostic digest to verify this plasmid prior to use. For example, a double digest of the plasmid with BamHI and KpnI should result in two bands at 2.3kb and 5.8kb.
How to cite: TAL3097 was a gift from Keith Joung (Addgene plasmid # 41271 ; http://n2t.net/addgene:41271 ; RRID:Addgene_41271)
