[The description below was written by a language model from this plasmid's Addgene catalogue record.]
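Description:
TAL3097 is a TALEN expression plasmid built on the JDS78 backbone (about 6.4 kb without insert), a mammalian expression vector that also carries a T7 promoter. It is maintained in E. coli as a high-copy plasmid under ampicillin selection; the record does not list the origin of replication or provide a feature table, so finer details of the backbone cannot be confirmed here.

The roughly 1.6 kb insert, named ZebrafishCommunity-hnrnpk-Right, encodes an engineered TAL effector repeat array designed to recognise an 18-nucleotide site in the zebrafish (Danio rerio) hnrnpk gene. It is not the hnrnpk coding sequence itself, but a DNA-binding domain targeted to that locus. The array was cloned by restriction enzyme methods that destroyed the junction sites, placing it in frame with elements supplied by the backbone: an N-terminal 3X Flag tag for detection and a C-terminal wild-type FokI nuclease domain. Expression is driven by the CMV promoter. The T7 designation in the vector type implies that the same open reading frame can be transcribed in vitro to make mRNA, which suits delivery into zebrafish embryos.

Because FokI cleaves only as a dimer, this "Right" monomer is meant to be used with a matching "Left" TALEN that binds the opposite half-site. Together they introduce a double-strand break in the intervening spacer. Error-prone repair of that break produces insertions or deletions, allowing targeted disruption of hnrnpk. This fits the associated work on TALEN-mediated gene disruption in somatic zebrafish cells. The depositor advises checking the plasmid by diagnostic digest before use.
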