>Addgene plasmid #41271 | TAL3097 | depositor partial sequence | sequence record 54910 | TAL3097 sequence 2430 bps
TCTAGAGCTAGCACCATGGACTACAAAGACCATGACGGTGATTATAAAGATCATGACATCGATTACAAGG
ATGACGATGACAAGATGGCCCCCAAGAAGAAGAGGAAGGTGGGCATTCACCGCGGGGTACCTATGGTGGA
CTTGAGGACACTCGGTTATTCGCAACAGCAACAGGAGAAAATCAAGCCTAAGGTCAGGAGCACCGTCGCG
CAACACCACGAGGCGCTTGTGGGGCATGGCTTCACTCATGCGCATATTGTCGCGCTTTCACAGCACCCTG
CGGCGCTTGGGACGGTGGCTGTCAAATACCAAGATATGATTGCGGCCCTGCCCGAAGCCACGCACGAGGC
AATTGTAGGGGTCGGTAAACAGTGGTCGGGAGCGCGAGCACTTGAGGCGCTGCTGACTGTGGCGGGTGAG
CTTAGGGGGCCTCCGCTCCAGCTCGACACCGGGCAGCTGCTGAAGATCGCGAAGAGAGGGGGAGTAACAG
CGGTAGAGGCAGTGCACGCCTGGCGCAATGCGCTCACCGGGGCCCCCTTGAACCTGACCCCAGACCAGGT
AGTCGCAATCGCGTCACATGACGGGGGAAAGCAAGCCCTGGAAACCGTGCAAAGGTTGTTGCCGGTCCTT
TGTCAAGACCACGGCCTTACACCGGAGCAAGTCGTGGCCATTGCATCCCACGACGGTGGCAAACAGGCTC
TTGAGACGGTTCAGAGACTTCTCCCAGTTCTCTGTCAAGCCCACGGGCTGACTCCCGATCAAGTTGTAGC
GATTGCGTCGAACATTGGAGGGAAACAAGCATTGGAGACTGTCCAACGGCTCCTTCCCGTGTTGTGTCAA
GCCCACGGTTTGACGCCTGCACAAGTGGTCGCCATCGCCTCGAATGGCGGCGGTAAGCAGGCGCTGGAAA
CAGTACAGCGCCTGCTGCCTGTACTGTGCCAGGATCATGGACTGACCCCAGACCAGGTAGTCGCAATCGC
GTCAAACGGAGGGGGAAAGCAAGCCCTGGAAACCGTGCAAAGGTTGTTGCCGGTCCTTTGTCAAGACCAC
GGCCTTACACCGGAGCAAGTCGTGGCCATTGCAAGCAATGGGGGTGGCAAACAGGCTCTTGAGACGGTTC
AGAGACTTCTCCCAGTTCTCTGTCAAGCCCACGGGCTGACTCCCGATCAAGTTGTAGCGATTGCGTCGAA
CATTGGAGGGAAACAAGCATTGGAGACTGTCCAACGGCTCCTTCCCGTGTTGTGTCAAGCCCACGGTTTG
ACGCCTGCACAAGTGGTCGCCATCGCCTCGAATGGCGGCGGTAAGCAGGCGCTGGAAACAGTACAGCGCC
TGCTGCCTGTACTGTGCCAGGATCATGGACTGACCCCAGACCAGGTAGTCGCAATCGCGAACAATAATGG
GGGAAAGCAAGCCCTGGAAACCGTGCAAAGGTTGTTGCCGGTCCTTTGTCAAGACCACGGCCTTACACCG
GAGCAAGTCGTGGCCATTGCAAGCAATGGGGGTGGCAAACAGGCTCTTGAGACGGTTCAGAGACTTCTCC
CAGTTCTCTGTCAAGCCCACGGGCTGACTCCCGATCAAGTTGTAGCGATTGCGTCGAACATTGGAGGGAA
ACAAGCATTGGAGACTGTCCAACGGCTCCTTCCCGTGTTGTGTCAAGCCCACGGTTTGACGCCTGCACAA
GTGGTCGCCATCGCCAACAACAACGGCGGTAAGCAGGCGCTGGAAACAGTACAGCGCCTGCTGCCTGTAC
TGTGCCAGGATCATGGACTGACCCCAGACCAGGTAGTCGCAATCGCGTCGAACATTGGGGGAAAGCAAGC
CCTGGAAACCGTGCAAAGGTTGTTGCCGGTCCTTTGTCAAGACCACGGCCTTACACCGGAGCAAGTCGTG
GCCATTGCAAGCAATGGGGGTGGCAAACAGGCTCTTGAGACGGTTCAGAGACTTCTCCCAGTTCTCTGTC
AAGCCCACGGGCTGACTCCCGATCAAGTTGTAGCGATTGCGTCCAACGGTGGAGGGAAACAAGCATTGGA
GACTGTCCAACGGCTCCTTCCCGTGTTGTGTCAAGCCCACGGTTTGACGCCTGCACAAGTGGTCGCCATC
GCCTCGAATGGCGGCGGTAAGCAGGCGCTGGAAACAGTACAGCGCCTGCTGCCTGTACTGTGCCAGGATC
ATGGACTGACACCCGAACAGGTGGTCGCCATTGCTTCTAATGGGGGAGGACGGCCAGCCTTGGAGTCCAT
CGTAGCCCAATTGTCCAGGCCCGATCCCGCGTTGGCTGCGTTAACGAATGACCATCTGGTGGCGTTGGCA
TGTCTTGGTGGACGACCCGCGCTCGATGCAGTCAAAAAGGGTCTGCCTCATGCTCCCGCATTGATCAAAA
GAACCAACCGGCGGATTCCCGAGAGAACTTCCCATCGAGTCGCGGGATCC
