>Addgene plasmid #41271 | TAL3097 | addgene partial sequence | sequence record 56489 | JDS-TALEN-F 5'-TAGGGGTCGGTAAACAGTGG-3'
GCGCTGCTGACTGTGGCGGGTGAGCTTAGGGGGCCTCCGCTCCAGCTCGACACCGGGCAGCTGCTGAAGA
TCGCGAAGAGAGGGGGAGTAACAGCGGTAGAGGCAGTGCACGCCTGGCGCAATGCGCTCACCGGGGCCCC
CTTGAACCTGACCCCAGACCAGGTAGTCGCAATCGCGTCACATGACGGGGGAAAGCAAGCCCTGGAAACC
GTGCAAAGGTTGTTGCCGGTCCTTTGTCAAGACCACGGCCTTACACCGGAGCAAGTCGTGGCCATTGCAT
CCCACGACGGTGGCAAACAGGCTCTTGAGACGGTTCAGAGACTTCTCCCAGTTCTCTGTCAAGCCCACGG
GCTGACTCCCGATCAAGTTGTAGCGATTGCGTCGAACATTGGAGGGAAACAAGCATTGGAGACTGTCCAA
CGGCTCCTTCCCGTGTTGTGTCAAGCCCACGGTTTGACGCCTGCACAAGTGGTCGCCATCGCCTCGAATG
GCGGCGGTAAGCAGGCGCTGGAAACAGTACAGCGCCTGCTGCCTGTACTGTGCCAGGATCATGGACTGAC
CCCAGACCAGGTAGTCGCAATCGCGTCAAACGGAGGGGGAAAGCAAGCCCTGGAAACCGTGCAAAGGTTG
TTGCCGGTCCTTTGTCAAGACCACGGCCTTACACCGGAGCAAGTCGTGGCCATTGCAAGCAATGGGGGTG
GCAAACAGGCTCTTGAGACGGTTCAGAGACTTCTCCCAGTTCTCTGTCAAGCCCACGGGCTGACTCCCGA
TCAAGTTGTAGCGATTGCGTCGAACATTGGAGGGAAACAAGCATTGGAGACTGTCCAACGGCTCCTTCCC
GTGTTGTGTCAAGCCCACGGTTTGACGCCTGCACAAGTGGTCGCCATCGCCTCGAATGGCGGCGGTAAGC
AGGCGCTGGAAACAGTACAGCGCCTGCTGCCTGTACTGTGCCAGGATCATG
